>Addgene plasmid #249253 | pJM118_CFP-LacI-MCS | addgene full sequence | sequence record 498586 | Addgene NGS Result
TAGTTATTACTGTGGAATGTGTGTCAGTTAGGGTGTGGAAAGTCCCCAGGCTCCCCAGCAGGCAGAAGTA
TGCAAAGCATGCATCTCAATTAGTCAGCAACCAGGTGTGGAAAGTCCCCAGGCTCCCCAGCAGGCAGAAG
TATGCAAAGCATGCATCTCAATTAGTCAGCAACCATAGTCCCGCCCCTAACTCCGCCCATCCCGCCCCTA
ACTCCGCCCAGTTCCGCCCATTCTCCGCCCCATGGCTGACTAATTTTTTTTATTTATGCAGAGGCCGAGG
CCGCCTCGGCCTCTGAGCTATTCCAGAAGTAGTGAGGAGGCTTTTTTGGAGGCCTAGGCTTTTGCAAAAA
GCTAGCGCTACCGGTCGCCACCATGGTGAGCAAGGGCGAGGAGCTGTTCACCGGGGTGGTGCCCATCCTG
GTCGAGCTGGACGGCGACGTAAACGGCCACAAGTTCAGCGTGTCCGGCGAGGGCGAGGGCGATGCCACCT
ACGGCAAGCTGACCCTGAAGTTCATCTGCACCACCGGCAAGCTGCCCGTGCCCTGGCCCACCCTCGTGAC
CACCCTGACCTGGGGCGTGCAGTGCTTCAGCCGCTACCCCGACCACATGAAGCAGCACGACTTCTTCAAG
TCCGCCATGCCCGAAGGCTACGTCCAGGAGCGCACCATCTTCTTCAAGGACGACGGCAACTACAAGACCC
GCGCCGAGGTGAAGTTCGAGGGCGACACCCTGGTGAACCGCATCGAGCTGAAGGGCATCGACTTCAAGGA
GGACGGCAACATCCTGGGGCACAAGCTGGAGTACAACTACATCAGCCACAACGTCTATATCACCGCCGAC
AAGCAGAAGAACGGCATCAAGGCCAACTTCAAGATCCGCCACAACATCGAGGACGGCAGCGTGCAGCTCG
CCGACCACTACCAGCAGAACACCCCCATCGGCGACGGCCCCGTGCTGCTGCCCGACAACCACTACCTGAG
CACCCAGTCCGCCCTGAGCAAAGACCCCAACGAGAAGCGCGATCACATGGTCCTGCTGGAGTTCGTGACC
GCCGCCGGGATCACTCTCGGCATGGACGAGCTGTACAAGTCCGGACTCAGATCCATGGTGAAACCAGTAA
CGTTATACGATGTCGCAGAGTATGCCGGTGTCTCTTATCAGACCGTTTCCCGCGTGGTGAACCAGGCCAG
CCACGTTTCTGCGAAAACGCGGGAAAAAGTGGAAGCGGCGATGGCGGAGCTGAATTACATTCCCAACCGC
GTGGCACAACAACTGGCGGGCAAACAGTCGTTGCTGATTGGCGTTGCCACCTCCAGTCTGGCCCTGCACG
CGCCGTCGCAAATTGTCGCGGCGATTAAATCTCGCGCCGATCAACTGGGTGCCAGCGTGGTGGTGTCGAT
GGTAGAACGAAGCGGCGTCGAAGCCTGTAAAGCGGCGGTGCACAATCTTCTCGCGCAACGCGTCAGTGGG
CTGATCATTAACTATCCGCTGGATGACCAGGATGCCATTGCTGTGGAAGCTGCCTGCACTAATGTTCCGG
CGTTATTTCTTGATGTCTCTGACCAGACACCCATCAACAGTATTATTTTCTCCCATGAAGACGGTACGCG
ACTGGGCGTGGAGCATCTGGTCGCATTGGGTCACCAGCAAATCGCGCTGTTAGCGGGCCCATTAAGTTCT
GTCTCGGCGCGTCTGCGTCTGGCTGGCTGGCATAAATATCTCACTCGCAATCAAATTCAGCCGATAGCGG
AACGGGAAGGCGACTGGAGTGCCATGTCCGGTTTTCAACAAACCATGCAAATGCTGAATGAGGGCATCGT
TCCCACTGCGATGCTGGTTGCCAACGATCAGATGGCGCTGGGCGCAATGCGCGCCATTACCGAGTCCGGG
CTGCGCGTTGGTGCGGATATCTCGGTAGTGGGATACGACGATACCGAAGACAGCTCATGTTATATCCCGC
CGTTAACCACCATCAAACAGGATTTTCGCCTGCTGGGGCAAACCAGCGTGGACCGCTTGCTGCAACTCTC
TCAGGGCCAGGCGGTGAAGGGCAATCAGCTGTTGCCCGTCTCACTGGTGAAAAGAAAAACCACCCTGGCG
CCCAATACGCAAACCGCCTCTCCCCGCGCGTTGGCCGATTCATTAATGCAGCTGGCACGACAGGTTTCCC
GAAGCAGCCTGAGGCCTCCTAAGAAGAAGAGGAAGGTTGGTGCACCGGGTTCTGCGGGTTCTGCCGCAGG
TGGATCCGCGATCGCTAGCACCGGTCGTACGTCTAGAGGGCCCTAGGAATTCGAGCGCCGTCGACAAGCT
TGCGGCCGCAATCAGCCATACCACATTTGTAGAGGTTTTACTTGCTTTAAAAAACCTCCCACACCTCCCC
CTGAACCTGAAACATAAAATGAATGCAATTGTTGTTGTTAACTTGTTTATTGCAGCTTATAATGGTTACA
AATAAAGCAATAGCATCACAAATTTCACAAATAAAGCATTTTTTTCACTGCATTCTAGTTGTGGTTTGTC
CAAACTCATCAATGTATCTTAAGGCGTAAATTGTAAGCGTTAATATTTTGTTAAAATTCGCGTTAAATTT
TTGTTAAATCAGCTCATTTTTTAACCAATAGGCCGAAATCGGCAAAATCCCTTATAAATCAAAAGAATAG
ACCGAGATAGGGT
[37 nt withheld, positions 2674-2710]
AAAGAACGTGGACTCCAACGTCAAAGG
[49 nt withheld, positions 2738-2786]
T
[91 nt withheld, positions 2788-2878]
G
[124 nt withheld, positions 2880-3003]
CAGGTGGCACTTTTCGGGGAAATGTGCGCGGAACCCCTATTTGTTTATTTTTCTAAATACATTCAAATAT
GTATCCGCTCATGAGACAATAACCCTGATAAATGCTTCAATAATATTGAAAAAGGAAGAGTCCTGAGGCG
GAAAGAACCAGCTGTGGAATGTGTGTCAGTTAGGGTGTGGAAAGTCCCCAGGCTCCCCAGCAGGCAGAAG
TATGCAAAGCATGCATCTCAATTAGTCAGCAACCAGGTGTGGAAAGTCCCCAGGCTCCCCAGCAGGCAGA
AGTATGCAAAGCATGCATCTCAATTAGTCAGCAACCATAGTCCCGCCCCTAACTCCGCCCATCCCGCCCC
TAACTCCGCCCAGTTCCGCCCATTCTCCGCCCCATGGCTGACTAATTTTTTTTATTTATGCAGAGGCCGA
GGCCGCCTCGGCCTCTGAGCTATTCCAGAAGTAGTGAGGAGGCTTTTTTGGAGGCCTAGGCTTTTGCAAA
GATCGATCAAGAGACAGGATGAGGATCGTTTCGCATGATTGAACAAGATGGATTGCACGCAGGTTCTCCG
GCCGCTTGGGTGGAGAGGCTATTCGGCTATGACTGGGCACAACAGACAATCGGCTGCTCTGATGCCGCCG
TGTTCCGGCTGTCAGCGCAGGGGCGCCCGGTTCTTTTTGTCAAGACCGACCTGTCCGGTGCCCTGAATGA
ACTGCAAGACGAGGCAGCGCGGCTATCGTGGCTGGCCACGACGGGCGTTCCTTGCGCAGCTGTGCTCGAC
GTTGTCACTGAAGCGGGAAGGGACTGGCTGCTATTGGGCGAAGTGCCGGGGCAGGATCTCCTGTCATCTC
ACCTTGCTCCTGCCGAGAAAGTATCCATCATGGCTGATGCAATGCGGCGGCTGCATACGCTTGATCCGGC
TACCTGCCCATTCGACCACCAAGCGAAACATCGCATCGAGCGAGCACGTACTCGGATGGAAGCCGGTCTT
GTCGATCAGGATGATCTGGACGAAGAGCATCAGGGGCTCGCGCCAGCCGAACTGTTCGCCAGGCTCAAGG
CGAGCATGCCCGACGGCGAGGATCTCGTCGTGACCCATGGCGATGCCTGCTTGCCGAATATCATGGTGGA
AAATGGCCGCTTTTCTGGATTCATCGACTGTGGCCGGCTGGGTGTGGCGGACCGCTATCAGGACATAGCG
TTGGCTACCCGTGATATTGCTGAAGAGCTTGGCGGCGAATGGGCTGACCGCTTCCTCGTGCTTTACGGTA
TCGCCGCTCCCGATTCGCAGCGCATCGCCTTCTATCGCCTTCTTGACGAGTTCTTCTGAGCGGGACTCTG
GGGTTCGAAATGACCGACCAAGCGACGCCCAACCTGCCATCACGAGATTTCGATTCCACCGCCGCCTTCT
ATGAAAGGTTGGGCTTCGGAATCGTTTTCCGGGACGCCGGCTGGATGATCCTCCAGCGCGGGGATCTCAT
GCTGGAGTTCTTCGCCCACCCTAGGGGGAGGCTAACTGAAACACGGAAGGAGACAATACCGGAAGGAACC
CGCGCTATGACGGCAATAAAAAGACAGAATAAAACGCACGGTGTTGGGTCGTTTGTTCATAAACGCGGGG
TTCGGTCCCAGGGCTGGCACTCTGTCGATACCCCACCGAGACCCCATTGGGGCCAATACGCCCGCGTTTC
TTCCTTTTCCCCACCCCACCCCCCAAGTTCGGGTGAAGGCCCAGGGCTCGCAGCCAACGTCGGGGCGGCA
GGCCCTGCCATAGCCTCAGGTTACTCATATATACTTTAGATTGATTTAAAACTTCATTTTTAATTTAAAA
GGATCTAGGTGAAGATCCTTTTTGATAATCTCATGACCAAAATCCCTTAACGTGAGTTTTCGTTCCACTG
AGCGTCAGACCCCGTAGAAAAGATCAAAGGATCTTCTTGAGATCCTTTTTTTCTGCGCGTAATCTGCTGC
TTGCAAACAAAAAAACCACCGCTACCAGCGGTGGTTTGTTTGCCGGATCAAGAGCTACCAACTCTTTTTC
CGAAGGTAACTGGCTTCAGCAGAGCGCAGATACCAAATACTGTTCTTCTAGTGTAGCCGTAGTTAGGCCA
CCACTTCAAGAACTCTGTAGCACCGCCTACATACCTCGCTCTGCTAATCCTGTTACCAGTGGCTGCTGCC
AGTGGCGATAAGTCGTGTCTTACCGGGTTGGACTCAAGACGATAGTTACCGGATAAGGCGCAGCGGTCGG
GCTGAACGGGGGGTTCGTGCACACAGCCCAGCTTGGAGCGAACGACCTACACCGAACTGAGATACCTACA
GCGTGAGCTATGAGAAAGCGCCACGCTTCCCGAAGGGAGAAAGGCGGACAGGTATCCGGTAAGCGGCAGG
GTCGGAACAGGAGAGCGCACGAGGGAGCTTCCAGGGGGAAACGCCTGGTATCTTTATAGTCCTGTCGGGT
TTCGCCACCTCTGACTTGAGCGTCGATTTTTGTGATGCTCGTCAGGGGGGCGGAGCCTATGGAAAAACGC
CAGCAACGCGGCCTTTTTACGGTTCCTGGCCTTTTGCTGGCCTTTTGCTCACATGTTCTTTCCTGCGTTA
TCCCCTGATTCTGTGGATAACCGTATTACCGCCATGCAT
Features (pLannotate 1.2.2; 13 found; start..end, strand, type, name):
     19..348     +  promoter       SV40 promoter: SV40 enhancer and early promoter
    373..1089    +  CDS            ECFP: ECFP is a basic (constitutively fluorescent) cyan fluorescent protein published in 1996, derived from Aequorea victoria. It has low acid sensitivity.
   1108..2172    +  CDS            lacI: lac repressor; lacI; The lac repressor binds to the lac operator to inhibit transcription in E. coli. This inhibition can be relieved by adding lactose or isopropyl-β-D-thiogalactopyranoside (IPTG).
   2320..2397    +  CDS            large T antigen (fragment): large T antigen from SV40 (simian virus 40)
   2420..2541    +  polyA_signal   SV40 poly(A) signal: SV40 polyadenylation signal
   2575..3003    -  rep_origin     f1 ori (sequence partly withheld): f1 bacteriophage origin of replication; arrow indicates direction of (+) strand synthesis
   3030..3134    +  promoter       AmpR promoter: bla
   3136..3493    +  promoter       SV40 promoter: SV40 enhancer and early promoter
   3528..4322    +  CDS            NeoR/KanR: aminoglycoside phosphotransferase from Tn5; aph(3')-II (or nptII); confers resistance to neomycin, kanamycin, and G418 (Geneticin®)
   4343..4495    +  CDS            ble (fragment): BLE_KLEPN - Experimental evidence at protein level: Swiss-Prot protein existence level 1. Binding protein with a strong affinity to the bleomycin family of antibiotics. Binds to CL990; an antimitotic-antibiotic compound. From Klebsiella pneumoniae.
   4554..4601    +  polyA_signal   HSV TK poly(A) signal: herpes simplex virus thymidine kinase polyadenylation signal (Cole and Stacy, 1985)
   4692..4708    -  polyA_signal   bGH poly(A) signal (fragment): bovine growth hormone polyadenylation signal
   4930..5518    +  rep_origin     ori: high-copy-number ColE1/pMB1/pBR322/pUC origin of replication
