[The description below was written by a language model from this plasmid's Addgene catalogue record and pLannotate feature annotations shown in this document.]
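Description:
pJM118_CFP-LacI-MCS is a mammalian expression plasmid of about 5.6 kb built on the pEYFP-C1 backbone and assembled by Gibson cloning for overexpression of a CFP-LacI fusion protein. In bacteria it replicates from a high-copy ColE1/pUC-type origin and is selected with kanamycin. The resistance cassette is the dual-purpose arrangement typical of this vector family: a bacterial bla-type promoter and an SV40 enhancer/early promoter sit in tandem upstream of the Tn5 NeoR/KanR aminoglycoside phosphotransferase gene, which is terminated by the HSV TK polyadenylation signal. The same gene therefore confers kanamycin resistance in E. coli and can support G418 selection in mammalian cells. An f1 origin is also present, and short annotated fragments of ble and of the bGH poly(A) signal appear to be backbone remnants rather than functional parts.

The payload is an ECFP coding sequence (the cyan variant of Aequorea victoria GFP) followed closely on the same strand by the E. coli lac repressor gene lacI, consistent with an N-terminal CFP fusion to LacI. In the annotated sequence this unit lies downstream of an SV40 enhancer/early promoter; no CMV promoter is annotated. It is followed by a small SV40 large T antigen fragment and the SV40 poly(A) signal. The fragment might be a nuclear localization signal, but the record does not say so. The "MCS" in the name suggests a cloning site after lacI for appending further sequences, though none is annotated. The stated purpose is only CFP-LacI overexpression. Fluorescent LacI fusions are commonly used to tether proteins to lac operator arrays in cells and visualize them there, and this plasmid could serve as the parent or control for such experiments.
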