Addgene plasmid #249253: pJM118_CFP-LacI-MCS
Purpose: For overexpression of CFP-LacI
Depositing lab: Denes Hnisz. Depositing organization: Max Planck Institute for Molecular Genetics. Publication: Oligomerization enables the selective targeting of an intrinsically disordered region by a small molecule. Bielskute-Garcia S, Mateos B, Awawdy M, Garcia-Cabau C, Niskanen H, Sanchez-Zarzalejo C, Bracaglia L, Pierattelli R, Felli IC, Frigole-Vivas M, Garcia J, Riera A, Hnisz D, Salvatella X. Sci Adv. 2026 Feb 27;12(9):eadz7400. doi: 10.1126/sciadv.adz7400. Epub 2026 Feb 27. PubMed 41758937.
Backbone
  Vector backbone: pEYFP-C1
  Vector type: Mammalian Expression
Growth in bacteria
  Bacterial resistance: Kanamycin, 50 μg/mL
  Growth temperature: 37°C
  Growth strain: DH5alpha
  Copy number: High Copy
Gene/Insert
  Gene/Insert name: CFP-LacI
  Species: Aequorea victoria
  Cloning method: Gibson Cloning
Terms and licenses: Academic/Nonprofit Terms; Industry Terms: Not Available to Industry
How to cite: pJM118_CFP-LacI-MCS was a gift from Denes Hnisz (Addgene plasmid # 249253 ; http://n2t.net/addgene:249253 ; RRID:Addgene_249253)
